>Addgene plasmid #147112 | pLNHA-C1-HIV-Rev-M10_O | depositor full sequence | sequence record 289559 | Full Sequence
TAGTTATTAATAGTAATCAATTACGGGGTCATTAGTTCATAGCCCATATATGGAGTTCCGCGTTACATAA
CTTACGGTAAATGGCCCGCCTGGCTGACCGCCCAACGACCCCCGCCCATTGACGTCAATAATGACGTATG
TTCCCATAGTAACGCCAATAGGGACTTTCCATTGACGTCAATGGGTGGAGTATTTACGGTAAACTGCCCA
CTTGGCAGTACATCAAGTGTATCATATGCCAAGTACGCCCCCTATTGACGTCAATGACGGTAAATGGCCC
GCCTGGCATTATGCCCAGTACATGACCTTATGGGACTTTCCTACTTGGCAGTACATCTACGTATTAGTCA
TCGCTATTACCATGGTGATGCGGTTTTGGCAGTACATCAATGGGCGTGGATAGCGGTTTGACTCACGGGG
ATTTCCAAGTCTCCACCCCATTGACGTCAATGGGAGTTTGTTTTGGCACCAAAATCAACGGGACTTTCCA
AAATGTCGTAACAACTCCGCCCCATTGACGCAAATGGGCGGTAGGCGTGTACGGTGGGAGGTCTATATAA
GCAGAGCTCTCTGGCTAACTAGAGAACCCACTGCTTACTGGCTTATCGAAATTAATACGACTCACTATAG
GGAGACCCAAGCTCTAGCGCTACCGGTCGCCACCATGGACGCACAAACACGACGACGTGAGCGTCGCGCT
GAGAAACAAGCTCAATGGAAAGCTGCAAACGGTGGATCTCCTCCACATATGGCTTACCCATACGATGTTC
CAGATTACGCTCCTCCATCTCGAGCTGCAGGAAGAAGCGGAGACAGCGACGAAGACCTCCTCAAGGCAGT
CAGACTCATCAAGTTTCTCTATCAAAGCAACCCACCTCCCAATCCCGAGGGGACCCGACAGGCCCGAAGG
AATAGAAGAAGAAGGTGGAGAGAGAGACAGAGACAGATCCATTCGATTAGTGAACGGATCCTTAGCACTT
ATCTGGGACGATCTGCGGAGCCTGTGCCTCTTCAGCTACCACCAGATCTGAGACTTACTCTTGATTGTAA
CGAGGATTGTGGAACTTCTGGGACGCAGGGGGTGGGAAGCCCTCAAATATTGGTGGAATCTCCTACAATA
TTGGAGTCAGGAGCTAAAGAATAAGGTACCGCGGGCCCGGGATCCACCGGATCTAGATAACTGATCATAA
TCAGCCATACCACATTTGTAGAGGTTTTACTTGCTTTAAAAAACCTCCCACACCTCCCCCTGAACCTGAA
ACATAAAATGAATGCAATTGTTGTTGTTAACTTGTTTATTGCAGCTTATAATGGTTACAAATAAAGCAAT
AGCATCACAAATTTCACAAATAAAGCATTTTTTTCACTGCATTCTAGTTGTGGTTTGTCCAAACTCATCA
ATGTATCTTAACGCGTAAATTGTAAGCGTTAATATTTTGTTAAAATTCGCGTTAAATTTTTGTTAAATCA
GCTCATTTTTTAACCAATAGGCCGAAATCGGCAAAATCCCTTATAAATCAAAAGAATAGACCGAGATAGG
GT
[37 nt withheld, positions 1543-1579]
AAAGAACGTGGACTCCAACGTCAAAGG
[49 nt withheld, positions 1607-1655]
T
[91 nt withheld, positions 1657-1747]
G
[124 nt withheld, positions 1749-1872]
CAGGTGGCACTTTTCGGGGAAATGTGCGCGGAACCCCTATTTGTTTATTTTTCTAAATACATTCAAATAT
GTATCCGCTCATGAGACAATAACCCTGATAAATGCTTCAATAATATTGAAAAAGGAAGAGTCCTGAGGCG
GAAAGAACCAGCTGTGGAATGTGTGTCAGTTAGGGTGTGGAAAGTCCCCAGGCTCCCCAGCAGGCAGAAG
TATGCAAAGCATGCATCTCAATTAGTCAGCAACCAGGTGTGGAAAGTCCCCAGGCTCCCCAGCAGGCAGA
AGTATGCAAAGCATGCATCTCAATTAGTCAGCAACCATAGTCCCGCCCCTAACTCCGCCCATCCCGCCCC
TAACTCCGCCCAGTTCCGCCCATTCTCCGCCCCATGGCTGACTAATTTTTTTTATTTATGCAGAGGCCGA
GGCCGCCTCGGCCTCTGAGCTATTCCAGAAGTAGTGAGGAGGCTTTTTTGGAGGCCTAGGCTTTTGCAAA
GATCGATCAAGAGACAGGATGAGGATCGTTTCGCATGATTGAACAAGATGGATTGCACGCAGGTTCTCCG
GCCGCTTGGGTGGAGAGGCTATTCGGCTATGACTGGGCACAACAGACAATCGGCTGCTCTGATGCCGCCG
TGTTCCGGCTGTCAGCGCAGGGGCGCCCGGTTCTTTTTGTCAAGACCGACCTGTCCGGTGCCCTGAATGA
ACTGCAAGACGAGGCAGCGCGGCTATCGTGGCTGGCCACGACGGGCGTTCCTTGCGCAGCTGTGCTCGAC
GTTGTCACTGAAGCGGGAAGGGACTGGCTGCTATTGGGCGAAGTGCCGGGGCAGGATCTCCTGTCATCTC
ACCTTGCTCCTGCCGAGAAAGTATCCATCATGGCTGATGCAATGCGGCGGCTGCATACGCTTGATCCGGC
TACCTGCCCATTCGACCACCAAGCGAAACATCGCATCGAGCGAGCACGTACTCGGATGGAAGCCGGTCTT
GTCGATCAGGATGATCTGGACGAAGAGCATCAGGGGCTCGCGCCAGCCGAACTGTTCGCCAGGCTCAAGG
CGAGCATGCCCGACGGCGAGGATCTCGTCGTGACCCATGGCGATGCCTGCTTGCCGAATATCATGGTGGA
AAATGGCCGCTTTTCTGGATTCATCGACTGTGGCCGGCTGGGTGTGGCGGACCGCTATCAGGACATAGCG
TTGGCTACCCGTGATATTGCTGAAGAGCTTGGCGGCGAATGGGCTGACCGCTTCCTCGTGCTTTACGGTA
TCGCCGCTCCCGATTCGCAGCGCATCGCCTTCTATCGCCTTCTTGACGAGTTCTTCTGAGCGGGACTCTG
GGGTTCGAAATGACCGACCAAGCGACGCCCAACCTGCCATCACGAGATTTCGATTCCACCGCCGCCTTCT
ATGAAAGGTTGGGCTTCGGAATCGTTTTCCGGGACGCCGGCTGGATGATCCTCCAGCGCGGGGATCTCAT
GCTGGAGTTCTTCGCCCACCCTAGGGGGAGGCTAACTGAAACACGGAAGGAGACAATACCGGAAGGAACC
CGCGCTATGACGGCAATAAAAAGACAGAATAAAACGCACGGTGTTGGGTCGTTTGTTCATAAACGCGGGG
TTCGGTCCCAGGGCTGGCACTCTGTCGATACCCCACCGAGACCCCATTGGGGCCAATACGCCCGCGTTTC
TTCCTTTTCCCCACCCCACCCCCCAAGTTCGGGTGAAGGCCCAGGGCTCGCAGCCAACGTCGGGGCGGCA
GGCCCTGCCATAGCCTCAGGTTACTCATATATACTTTAGATTGATTTAAAACTTCATTTTTAATTTAAAA
GGATCTAGGTGAAGATCCTTTTTGATAATCTCATGACCAAAATCCCTTAACGTGAGTTTTCGTTCCACTG
AGCGTCAGACCCCGTAGAAAAGATCAAAGGATCTTCTTGAGATCCTTTTTTTCTGCGCGTAATCTGCTGC
TTGCAAACAAAAAAACCACCGCTACCAGCGGTGGTTTGTTTGCCGGATCAAGAGCTACCAACTCTTTTTC
CGAAGGTAACTGGCTTCAGCAGAGCGCAGATACCAAATACTGTCCTTCTAGTGTAGCCGTAGTTAGGCCA
CCACTTCAAGAACTCTGTAGCACCGCCTACATACCTCGCTCTGCTAATCCTGTTACCAGTGGCTGCTGCC
AGTGGCGATAAGTCGTGTCTTACCGGGTTGGACTCAAGACGATAGTTACCGGATAAGGCGCAGCGGTCGG
GCTGAACGGGGGGTTCGTGCACACAGCCCAGCTTGGAGCGAACGACCTACACCGAACTGAGATACCTACA
GCGTGAGCTATGAGAAAGCGCCACGCTTCCCGAAGGGAGAAAGGCGGACAGGTATCCGGTAAGCGGCAGG
GTCGGAACAGGAGAGCGCACGAGGGAGCTTCCAGGGGGAAACGCCTGGTATCTTTATAGTCCTGTCGGGT
TTCGCCACCTCTGACTTGAGCGTCGATTTTTGTGATGCTCGTCAGGGGGGCGGAGCCTATGGAAAAACGC
CAGCAACGCGGCCTTTTTACGGTTCCTGGCCTTTTGCTGGCCTTTTGCTCACATGTTCTTTCCTGCGTTA
TCCCCTGATTCTGTGGATAACCGTATTACCGCCATGCAT
Features (pLannotate 1.2.2; 18 found; start..end, strand, type, name):
     61..364     +  enhancer       CMV enhancer: human cytomegalovirus immediate early enhancer
    365..568     +  promoter       CMV promoter: human cytomegalovirus (CMV) immediate early promoter
    564..597     +  LTR            5' LTR (truncated) (fragment): truncated 5' long terminal repeat (LTR) from HIV-1
    613..631     +  promoter       T7 promoter: promoter for bacteriophage T7 RNA polymerase
    665..730     +  CDS            N (fragment): REGN_LAMBD - Experimental evidence at protein level: Swiss-Prot protein existence level 1. Plays a role as a transcriptional antitermination factor that allows the virus to initiate its lytic phase. Activates expression of the delayed viral early genes by modifying host RNA polymerase (RNAP) into a form that is resistant to termination signals. This antitermination function requires the host NusA protein which serves to stabilize the interaction between antitermination protein N and host RNA polymerase. From Escherichia phage lambda (Bacteriophage lambda).
    755..781     +  CDS            3xHA (fragment): three tandem HA epitope tags
    797..1143    +  CDS            Rev (fragment): human immunodeficiency virus 1 (HIV-1) Rev protein; rev; enhances nuclear export of unspliced and incompletely spliced viral mRNAs
   1145..1170    +  misc_feature   MCS (fragment): multiple cloning site
   1182..1266    +  CDS            large T antigen (fragment): large T antigen from SV40 (simian virus 40)
   1289..1410    +  polyA_signal   SV40 poly(A) signal: SV40 polyadenylation signal
   1444..1872    -  rep_origin     f1 ori (sequence partly withheld): f1 bacteriophage origin of replication; arrow indicates direction of (+) strand synthesis
   1899..2003    +  promoter       AmpR promoter: bla
   2005..2362    +  promoter       SV40 promoter: SV40 enhancer and early promoter
   2397..3191    +  CDS            NeoR/KanR: aminoglycoside phosphotransferase from Tn5; aph(3')-II (or nptII); confers resistance to neomycin, kanamycin, and G418 (Geneticin®)
   3212..3364    +  CDS            ble (fragment): BLE_KLEPN - Experimental evidence at protein level: Swiss-Prot protein existence level 1. Binding protein with a strong affinity to the bleomycin family of antibiotics. Binds to CL990; an antimitotic-antibiotic compound. From Klebsiella pneumoniae.
   3423..3470    +  polyA_signal   HSV TK poly(A) signal: herpes simplex virus thymidine kinase polyadenylation signal (Cole and Stacy, 1985)
   3561..3577    -  polyA_signal   bGH poly(A) signal (fragment): bovine growth hormone polyadenylation signal
   3799..4387    +  rep_origin     ori: high-copy-number ColE1/pMB1/pBR322/pUC origin of replication
