[The description below was written by a language model from this plasmid's Addgene catalogue record and pLannotate feature annotations shown in this document.]
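Description:
pLNHA-C1-HIV-Rev-M10_O is a 4.5 kb mammalian expression plasmid that produces the HIV-1 Rev protein in its M10 mutant form, fused at the N-terminus to a lambda N peptide and an HA epitope. The catalogue lists the backbone as unknown. The feature layout (CMV enhancer/promoter, C-terminal multiple cloning site, SV40 poly(A), f1 ori, and a dual-promoter NeoR/KanR cassette) resembles a C1-type mammalian expression vector in which the usual fluorescent protein has been replaced by the lambda N–HA tag, as the name suggests. It is propagated in E. coli at high copy from a ColE1/pUC-type origin. The Tn5 aminoglycoside phosphotransferase gene confers kanamycin resistance in bacteria through the AmpR (bla) promoter. The same gene sits downstream of the SV40 early promoter with an HSV TK poly(A) signal, so it could also support G418 selection in mammalian cells.

The expression unit runs from the CMV immediate-early enhancer and promoter, past a short T7 promoter, into a fragment of the bacteriophage lambda N protein, an HA tag, and the Rev coding sequence, and ends at the SV40 polyadenylation signal. According to the depositor, the rev ORF was taken from an HIV-1 reference sequence. The short hits annotated as a truncated HIV LTR, SV40 large T antigen, ble and bGH poly(A) are probably backbone remnants or partial matches rather than functional parts.

The lambda N peptide binds boxB RNA hairpins, so such fusions are generally used to tether a protein to a boxB-containing reporter transcript. Rev M10 is generally known as a nuclear export signal mutant that is defective in export, which would make it a suitable negative control in RNA export assays. The record itself states only mammalian expression of HIV-Rev-M10, in connection with a study of retroviral RNA nucleocytoplasmic transport.
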