Addgene plasmid #147112: pLNHA-C1-HIV-Rev-M10_O
Purpose: Mammalian Expression of HIV-Rev-M10
Depositing lab: Elisa Izaurralde. Depositing organization: Max Planck Institute for Developmental Biology. Publication: Structure-function studies of nucleocytoplasmic transport of retroviral genomic RNA by mRNA export factor TAP. Teplova M, Wohlbold L, Khin NW, Izaurralde E, Patel DJ. Nat Struct Mol Biol. 2011 Aug 7;18(9):990-8. doi: 10.1038/nsmb.2094. PubMed 21822283.
Backbone
  Vector backbone: Unknown
  Vector type: Mammalian Expression
Growth in bacteria
  Bacterial resistance: Kanamycin, 50 μg/mL
  Growth temperature: 37°C
  Growth strain: DH5alpha
  Copy number: High Copy
Gene/Insert
  Gene/Insert name: HIV-Rev-M10
  Species: HIV
  Cloning method: Unknown
Terms and licenses: Academic/Nonprofit Terms; Industry Terms: Not Available to Industry
Depositor comments: rev ORF extracted from NCBI: M11840.1 Plasmids from this collection were made available to the research community and donated after the lab closed. Please note that the sequence provided by the depositing laboratory may be theoretical/predicted or based on Sanger sequencing results. There may be discrepancies between sequencing results obtained by Addgene and the depositor sequence. If an Addgene verified sequence is not available, please contact before placing your order to request that our lab fully sequence the plasmid.
How to cite: pLNHA-C1-HIV-Rev-M10_O was a gift from Elisa Izaurralde (Addgene plasmid # 147112 ; http://n2t.net/addgene:147112 ; RRID:Addgene_147112)
